Addgene plasmid #219438: pSIBR2-Cre
Purpose: Theophylline_induced self_splicing intron_based riboswitch for the moderate expression of Cre recombinase
Depositing lab: Sheng Yang. Depositing organization: CAS Center for Excellence in Molecular Plant Sciences ("CEMPS").
Backbone
  Vector backbone: pSU2718
  Vector type: Bacterial Expression
Growth in bacteria
  Bacterial resistance: Chloramphenicol, 25 μg/mL
  Growth temperature: 37°C
  Growth strain: DH5alpha
  Copy number: Low Copy
Gene/Insert
  Gene/Insert name: Intron 2-Cre
  Species: other
  Cloning method: Gibson Cloning
Terms and licenses: Academic/Nonprofit Terms; Industry Terms: Not Available to Industry
How to cite: pSIBR2-Cre was a gift from Sheng Yang (Addgene plasmid # 219438 ; http://n2t.net/addgene:219438 ; RRID:Addgene_219438)
