[The description below was written by a language model from this plasmid's Addgene catalogue record and pLannotate feature annotations shown in this document.]
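Description:
pSIBR2-Cre is a small (about 3.7 kb) bacterial expression plasmid built on the pSU2718 backbone for ligand-controlled production of Cre recombinase in E. coli. It replicates from a p15A origin, which the record lists as low copy and which is compatible with ColE1-type plasmids, so it can be maintained alongside a second plasmid such as one carrying a loxP-flanked target. Selection is by chloramphenicol, through a chloramphenicol acetyltransferase gene driven by its own cat promoter on the opposite strand to the payload. Short fragments annotated as a bom site and an RSF origin also appear near the replicon. These are probably partial sequence matches within the backbone rather than functional elements.

The expression cassette begins with a lac UV5 promoter, followed by a group I catalytic intron fragment placed upstream of the bacteriophage P1 cre coding sequence. A remnant of the pUC18/19 multiple cloning site, a 5S rRNA segment and the rrnB T1 terminator close the transcription unit. According to the stated purpose, the intron ("Intron 2") acts as a theophylline-induced self-splicing intron-based riboswitch: the transcript should yield productive Cre mRNA only when theophylline triggers the intron to excise itself, keeping expression low without the ligand. No theophylline aptamer is annotated separately in the feature table, and the details of how the intron interrupts the transcript are not given. This variant is described as giving moderate Cre expression, which suggests it is one of a graded series. The plasmid suits inducible recombination between loxP sites in bacteria, for example for marker excision or genome and plasmid engineering where leaky recombinase activity is undesirable.
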