Features (pLannotate 1.2.2; 11 found; start..end, strand, type, name):
     33..63      +  promoter       lac UV5 promoter: E. coli lac promoter with an "up" mutation
    132..369     +  ncRNA          Intron gpI (fragment): Accession: RF00028 - Group I catalytic intron
    419..1447    +  CDS            cre: RECR_BPP1 - Experimental evidence at protein level: Swiss-Prot protein existence level 1. Catalyzes site-specific recombination between two 34-base- pair LOXP sites. Its role is to maintain the phage genome as a monomeric unit-copy plasmid in the lysogenic state. From Escherichia phage P1 (Bacteriophage P1).
   1454..1489    +  misc_feature   MCS (fragment): pUC18/19 multiple cloning site
   1573..1688    +  ncRNA          5S rRNA: Accession: RF00001 - 5S ribosomal RNA
   1692..1778    +  terminator     rrnB T1 terminator: Escherichia coli rrnB; transcription terminator T1 from the E. coli rrnB gene
   1880..2539    -  CDS            CmR: chloramphenicol acetyltransferase; cat; confers resistance to chloramphenicol
   2540..2642    -  promoter       cat promoter: promoter of the E. coli cat gene encoding chloramphenicol acetyltransferase
   2790..2811    +  misc_feature   bom (fragment): basis of mobility region from pBR322
   2910..2965    -  rep_origin     RSF ori (fragment): Plasmids containing the RSF 1030 origin of replication can be propagated in E. coli cells that contain additional plasmids with compatible origins.
   3053..3598    -  rep_origin     p15A ori: Plasmids containing the medium-copy-number p15A origin of replication can be propagated in E. coli cells that contain a second plasmid with the ColE1 origin.
>Addgene plasmid #219438 | pSIBR2-Cre | addgene full sequence | sequence record 440880 | Addgene NGS Result
TAAAGCGGATAACAATTTCACACAGGAGGCCGTTTACACTTTATGCTTCCGGCTCGTATAATGTGTGGGG
AAACCACAACGGTTTCCCTCTAGAAATAATTTTGTTTAACTATAAGAAGGAGATATACATATGTCCTCGG
GTTAATTGAGGCCTGAGTATAAGGTGACTTATACTTGTAATCTATCTAAACGGGGAACCTCTCTAGTAGA
CAATCCCGTGCTAAATTGATACCAGCATCGTCTTGATGCCCTTGGCAGCATAAATGCCTAACGACTATCC
CTTTGGGGAGTAGGGTCAAGTGACTCGAAACGATAGACAACTTGCTTTAACAAGTTGGAGATATAGTCTG
CTCTGCATGGTGACATGCAGCTGGATATAATTCCGGGGTAAGATTAACGACCTTATCTGAACATAATGCT
AAGCAATCTGCTGACCGTTCACCAAAATCTGCCGGCGCTGCCGGTTGATGCGACCAGCGACGAAGTGCGT
AAAAATCTGATGGACATGTTCCGTGACCGTCAGGCGTTTAGCGAGCACACCTGGAAGATGCTGCTGAGCG
TGTGCCGTAGCTGGGCGGCGTGGTGCAAGCTGAACAACCGTAAATGGTTTCCGGCGGAGCCGGAAGATGT
GCGTGATTACCTGCTGTATCTGCAGGCGCGTGGCCTGGCGGTTAAAACCATTCAGCAACACCTGGGTCAA
CTGAACATGCTGCACCGTCGTAGCGGCCTGCCGCGTCCGAGCGACAGCAACGCGGTGAGCCTGGTTATGC
GTCGTATCCGTAAGGAGAACGTGGATGCGGGTGAACGTGCGAAACAGGCGCTGGCGTTCGAGCGTACCGA
CTTTGATCAAGTTCGTAGCCTGATGGAAAACAGCGACCGTTGCCAAGATATTCGTAACCTGGCGTTTCTG
GGCATCGCGTACAACACCCTGCTGCGTATCGCGGAGATTGCGCGTATCCGTGTTAAGGACATTAGCCGTA
CCGATGGTGGCCGTATGCTGATCCACATTGGTCGTACCAAAACCCTGGTGAGCACCGCGGGTGTTGAGAA
GGCGCTGAGCCTGGGCGTGACCAAACTGGTTGAACGTTGGATCAGCGTGAGCGGTGTTGCGGACGATCCG
AACAACTACCTGTTCTGCCGTGTTCGTAAGAACGGTGTTGCGGCGCCGAGCGCGACCAGCCAGCTGAGCA
CCCGTGCGCTGGAGGGTATTTTTGAAGCGACCCACCGTCTGATCTACGGTGCGAAAGACGATAGCGGCCA
ACGTTATCTGGCGTGGAGCGGTCACAGCGCGCGTGTGGGTGCGGCGCGTGATATGGCGCGTGCGGGCGTT
AGCATTCCGGAAATCATGCAGGCGGGTGGCTGGACCAACGTGAACATTGTTATGAACTACATTCGTAATC
TGGATAGCGAGACCGGTGCGATGGTGCGCCTGCTGGAGGATGGTGATTAGTAAGGATCCTCTAGAGTCGA
CCTGCAGGCATGCAAGCTTGGCTGTTTTGGCGGATGAGAGAAGATTTTCAGCCTGATACAGATTAAATCA
GAACGCAGAAGCGGTCTGATAAAACAGAATTTGCCTGGCGGCAGTAGCGCGGTGGTCCCACCTGACCCCA
TGCCGAACTCAGAAGTGAAACGCCGTAGCGCCGATGGTAGTGTGGGGTCTCCCCATGCGAGAGTAGGGAA
CTGCCAGGCATCAAATAAAACGAAAGGCTCAGTCGAAAGACTGGGCCTTTCGTTTTATCTGTTGTTTGTC
GGTGAACGCTCTCCTGAGTAGGACAAATGTCGAATTTGCTTTCGAATTTCTGCCATTCATCCGCTTATTA
TCACTTATTCAGGCGTAGCAACCAGGCGTTTAAGGGCACCAATAACTGCCTTAAAAAAATTACGCCCCGC
CCTGCCACTCATCGCAGTACTGTTGTAATTCATTAAGCATTCTGCCGACATGGAAGCCATCACAAACGGC
ATGATGAACCTGAATCGCCAGCGGCATCAGCACCTTGTCGCCTTGCGTATAATATTTGCCCATGGTGAAA
ACGGGGGCGAAGAAGTTGTCCATATTGGCCACGTTTAAATCAAAACTGGTGAAACTCACCCAGGGATTGG
CTGAGACGAAAAACATATTCTCAATAAACCCTTTAGGGAAATAGGCCAGGTTTTCACCGTAACACGCCAC
ATCTTGCGAATATATGTGTAGAAACTGCCGGAAATCGTCGTGGTATTCACTCCAGAGCGATGAAAACGTT
TCAGTTTGCTCATGGAAAACGGTGTAACAAGGGTGAACACTATCCCATATCACCAGCTCACCGTCTTTCA
TTGCCATACGGAATTCCGGATGAGCATTCATCAGGCGGGCAAGAATGTGAATAAAGGCCGGATAAAACTT
GTGCTTATTTTTCTTTACGGTCTTTAAAAAGGCCGTAATATCCAGCTGAACGGTCTGGTTATAGGTACAT
TGAGCAACTGACTGAAATGCCTCAAAATGTTCTTTACGATGCCATTGGGATATATCAACGGTGGTATATC
CAGTGATTTTTTTCTCCATTTTAGCTTCCTTAGCTCCTGAAAATCTCGATAACTCAAAAAATACGCCCGG
TAGTGATCTTATTTCATTATGGTGAAAGTTGGAACCTCTTACGTGCCGATCAACGTCTCATTTTCGCCAA
AAGTTGGCCCAGGGCTTCCCGGTATCAACAGGGACACCAGGATTTATTTATTCTGCGAAGTGATCTTCCG
TCACAGGTATTTTAGCTAGCTCACTCGGTCGCTACGCTCCGGGCGTGAGACTGCGGCGGTAGCGGAGTGT
ATACTGGCTTACTATGTTGGCACTGATGAGGGTGTCAGTGAAGTGCTTCATGTGGCAGGAGAAAAAAGGC
TGCACCGGTGCGTCAGCAGAATATGTGATACAGGATATATTCCGCTTCCTCGCTCACTGACTCGCTACGC
TCGGTCGTTCGACTGCGGCGAGCGGAAATGGCTTACGAACGGGGCGGAGATTTCCTGGAAGATGCCAGGA
AGATACTTAACAGGGAAGTGAGAGGGCCGCGGCAAAGCCGTTTTTCCATAGGCTCCGCCCCCCTGACAAG
CATCACGAAATCTGACGCTCAAATCAGTGGTGGCGAAACCCGACAGGACTATAAAGATACCAGGCGTTTC
CCCCTGGCGGCTCCCTCGTGCGCTCTCCTGTTCCTGCCTTTCGGTTTACCGGTGTCATTCCGCTGTTATG
GCCGCGTTTGTCTCATTCCACGCCTGACACTCAGTTCCGGGTAGGCAGTTCGCTCCAAGCTGGACTGTAT
GCACGAACCCCCCGTTCAGTCCGACCGCTGCGCCTTATCCGGTAACTATCGTCTTGAGTCCAACCCGGAA
AGACATGCAAAAGCACCACTGGCAGCAGCCACTGGTAATTGATTTAGAGGAGTTAGTCTTGAAGTCATGC
GCCGGTTAAGGCTAAACTGAAAGGACAAGTTTTGGTGACTGCGCTCCTCCAAGCCAGTTACCTCGGTTCA
AAGAGTTGGTAGCTCAGAGAACCTTCGAAAAACCGCCCTGCAAGGCGGTTTTTTCGTTTTCAGAGCAAGA
GATTACGCGCAGACCAAAACGATCTCAAGAAGATCATCTTATTAATCAGATAAAATATTTCTAGTTTTCT
ACTGAACCGCTCTAGATTTCAGTGCAATTTATCTCTTCAAATGTAGCACCTGAAGTCAGCC
